Addgene plasmid #71539: pGRB
Purpose: (Empty Backbone) for expression of gRNA in E. coli
Depositing lab: Tao Chen. Depositing organization: Tianjin University. Publication: Metabolic engineering of Escherichia coli using CRISPR-Cas9 meditated genome editing. Li Y, Lin Z, Huang C, Zhang Y, Wang Z, Tang YJ, Chen T, Zhao X. Metab Eng. 2015 Sep;31:13-21. doi: 10.1016/j.ymben.2015.06.006. Epub 2015 Jun 30. PubMed 26141150.
Backbone
  Vector backbone: puc18
  Vector type: Bacterial Expression
  Promoter: J231196
Growth in bacteria
  Bacterial resistance: Ampicillin, 100 μg/mL
  Growth temperature: 37°C
  Growth strain: DH5alpha
  Copy number: High Copy
Gene/Insert
  Sequencing primers: 5′ ACTAGTATTATACCTAGGACTGAGC; 3′ GTTTTAGAGCTAGAAATAGCAAGTTAA
Terms and licenses: Academic/Nonprofit Terms; Industry Terms: Not Available to Industry
Depositor comments: Golden Gate cloning can be used to insert gRNAs.
How to cite: pGRB was a gift from Tao Chen (Addgene plasmid # 71539 ; http://n2t.net/addgene:71539 ; RRID:Addgene_71539)
