[The description below was written by a language model from this plasmid's Addgene catalogue record and the feature table of its GenBank file.]
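Description:
pGRB is a small (about 2.7 kb) empty-backbone plasmid for expressing guide RNAs in Escherichia coli, built on pUC18 and classed as a bacterial expression vector. It replicates from the high-copy ColE1/pMB1-type pUC origin and is selected with ampicillin through the bla beta-lactamase gene, driven by its own promoter.

The functional addition to the pUC18 framework is a J23119 promoter, a strong constitutive synthetic bacterial promoter from the Registry of Standard Biological Parts, here modified to end in an SpeI site. The catalogue field spells the promoter "J231196", which appears to refer to the same part annotated in the feature table. This promoter is intended to drive transcription of a user-supplied guide RNA, and the depositor notes that spacers can be introduced by Golden Gate cloning. No gRNA scaffold or transcription terminator is annotated in the feature table, so the exact layout of the guide expression cassette cannot be determined from the record, although a listed sequencing primer suggests that scaffold sequence is involved in the design. The rest of the plasmid retains standard pUC18 elements: the lacZ-alpha fragment with the pUC18/19 multiple cloning site, together with the lac promoter, lac operator and CAP binding site, plus the usual M13 sequencing primer sites.

According to the associated publication title, the plasmid was developed for CRISPR-Cas9-mediated genome editing applied to metabolic engineering of E. coli. It carries no Cas9 gene itself, so it would serve as the guide-supplying component, with the nuclease provided from elsewhere.
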