LOCUS       Exported 2705 bp ds-DNA circular SYN 12-MAY-2021
DEFINITION  for expression of gRNA in E. coli.
ACCESSION   .
VERSION     .
KEYWORDS    pGRB
SOURCE      synthetic DNA construct
  ORGANISM  synthetic DNA construct
REFERENCE   1 (bases 1 to 2705)
  AUTHORS   Li Y, Lin Z, Huang C, Zhang Y, Wang Z, Tang YJ, Chen T, Zhao X
  TITLE     Metabolic engineering of Escherichia coli using CRISPR-Cas9
            meditated genome editing.
  JOURNAL   Metab Eng. 2015 Sep;31:13-21. doi: 10.1016/j.ymben.2015.06.006. Epub
            2015 Jun 30.
  PUBMED    26141150
REFERENCE   2 (bases 1 to 2705)
  AUTHORS   .
  TITLE     Direct Submission
  JOURNAL   Exported May 12, 2021 from SnapGene Server 1.1.58
            http://www.snapgene.com
FEATURES             Location/Qualifiers
     source          1..2705
                     /organism="synthetic DNA construct"
                     /mol_type="other DNA"
     promoter        1..35
                     /label=J23119(SpeI) promoter
                     /note="bacterial promoter (Registry of Standard Biological
                     Parts BBa_J23119) modified to end with an SpeI site"
     primer_bind     complement(59..81)
                     /label=pGEX 3'
                     /note="pGEX vectors, reverse primer"
     CDS             complement(176..493)
                     /codon_start=1
                     /gene="lacZ fragment"
                     /product="LacZ-alpha fragment of beta-galactosidase"
                     /label=lacZ-alpha
                     /translation="MITNSSSVPGDPLESTCRHASLALAVVLQRRDWENPGVTQLNRLA
                     AHPPFASWRNSEEARTDRPSQQLRSLNGEWRLMRYFLLTHLCGISHRIWCTLSTICSDA
                     A"
     primer_bind     181..200
                     /label=pRS-marker
                     /note="pRS vectors, use to sequence yeast selectable
                     marker"
     primer_bind     394..416
                     /label=M13/pUC Forward
                     /note="In lacZ gene"
     primer_bind     408..425
                     /label=M13 Forward
                     /note="In lacZ gene. Also called M13-F20 or M13 (-21)
                     Forward"
     primer_bind     409..425
                     /label=M13 fwd
                     /note="common sequencing primer, one of multiple similar
                     variants"
     misc_feature    429..485
                     /label=MCS
                     /note="pUC18/19 multiple cloning site"
     primer_bind     complement(494..510)
                     /label=M13 rev
                     /note="common sequencing primer, one of multiple similar
                     variants"
     primer_bind     complement(494..510)
                     /label=M13 Reverse
                     /note="In lacZ gene. Also called M13-rev"
     primer_bind     complement(507..529)
                     /label=M13/pUC Reverse
                     /note="In lacZ gene"
     protein_bind    518..534
                     /label=lac operator
                     /bound_moiety="lac repressor encoded by lacI"
                     /note="The lac repressor binds to the lac operator to
                     inhibit transcription in E. coli. This inhibition can be
                     relieved by adding lactose or
                     isopropyl-beta-D-thiogalactopyranoside (IPTG)."
     promoter        complement(542..572)
                     /label=lac promoter
                     /note="promoter for the E. coli lac operon"
     protein_bind    587..608
                     /label=CAP binding site
                     /bound_moiety="E. coli catabolite activator protein"
                     /note="CAP binding activates transcription in the presence
                     of cAMP."
     primer_bind     complement(724..741)
                     /label=L4440
                     /note="L4440 vector, forward primer"
     rep_origin      complement(895..1483)
                     /direction=LEFT
                     /label=ori
                     /note="high-copy-number ColE1/pMB1/pBR322/pUC origin of
                     replication"
     primer_bind     complement(975..994)
                     /label=pBR322ori-F
                     /note="pBR322 origin, forward primer"
     CDS             complement(1654..2514)
                     /codon_start=1
                     /gene="bla"
                     /product="beta-lactamase"
                     /label=AmpR
                     /note="confers resistance to ampicillin, carbenicillin, and
                     related antibiotics"
                     /translation="MSIQHFRVALIPFFAAFCLPVFAHPETLVKVKDAEDQLGARVGYI
                     ELDLNSGKILESFRPEERFPMMSTFKVLLCGAVLSRIDAGQEQLGRRIHYSQNDLVEYS
                     PVTEKHLTDGMTVRELCSAAITMSDNTAANLLLTTIGGPKELTAFLHNMGDHVTRLDRW
                     EPELNEAIPNDERDTTMPVAMATTLRKLLTGELLTLASRQQLIDWMEADKVAGPLLRSA
                     LPAGWFIADKSGAGERGSRGIIAALGPDGKPSRIVVIYTTGSQATMDERNRQIAEIGAS
                     LIKHW"
     primer_bind     2277..2296
                     /label=Amp-R
                     /note="Ampicillin resistance gene, reverse primer"
     promoter        complement(2515..2619)
                     /gene="bla"
                     /label=AmpR promoter
     primer_bind     2687..2705
                     /label=pBRforEco
                     /note="pBR322 vectors, upsteam of EcoRI site, forward
                     primer"
ORIGIN
        1 ttgacagcta gctcagtcct aggtataata ctagtttttt cggtgatgac ggtgaaaacc
       61 tctgacacat gcagctcccg gagacggtca cagcttgtct gtaagcggat gccgggagca
      121 gacaagcccg tcagggcgcg tcagcgggtg ttggcgggtg tcggggctgg cttaactatg
      181 cggcatcaga gcagattgta ctgagagtgc accatatgcg gtgtgaaata ccgcacagat
      241 gcgtaaggag aaaataccgc atcaggcgcc attcgccatt caggctgcgc aactgttggg
      301 aagggcgatc ggtgcgggcc tcttcgctat tacgccagct ggcgaaaggg ggatgtgctg
      361 caaggcgatt aagttgggta acgccagggt tttcccagtc acgacgttgt aaaacgacgg
      421 ccagtgccaa gcttgcatgc ctgcaggtcg actctagagg atccccgggt accgagctcg
      481 aattcgtaat catgtcatag ctgtttcctg tgtgaaattg ttatccgctc acaattccac
      541 acaacatacg agccggaagc ataaagtgta aagcctgggg tgcctaatga gtgagctaac
      601 tcacattaat tgcgttgcgc tcactgcccg ctttccagtc gggaaacctg tcagttttag
      661 agctagaaat agcaagttaa aataaggcta gtccgttatc aacttgaaaa agtggcaccc
      721 ttcctcgctc actgactcgc tgcgctcggt cgttcggctg cggcgagcgg tatcagctca
      781 ctcaaaggcg gtaatacggt tatccacaga atcaggggat aacgcaggaa agaacatgtg
      841 agcaaaaggc cagcaaaagg ccaggaaccg taaaaaggcc gcgttgctgg cgtttttcca
      901 taggctccgc ccccctgacg agcatcacaa aaatcgacgc tcaagtcaga ggtggcgaaa
      961 cccgacagga ctataaagat accaggcgtt tccccctgga agctccctcg tgcgctctcc
     1021 tgttccgacc ctgccgctta ccggatacct gtccgccttt ctcccttcgg gaagcgtggc
     1081 gctttctcat agctcacgct gtaggtatct cagttcggtg taggtcgttc gctccaagct
     1141 gggctgtgtg cacgaacccc ccgttcagcc cgaccgctgc gccttatccg gtaactatcg
     1201 tcttgagtcc aacccggtaa gacacgactt atcgccactg gcagcagcca ctggtaacag
     1261 gattagcaga gcgaggtatg taggcggtgc tacagagttc ttgaagtggt ggcctaacta
     1321 cggctacact agaagaacag tatttggtat ctgcgctctg ctgaagccag ttaccttcgg
     1381 aaaaagagtt ggtagctctt gatccggcaa acaaaccacc gctggtagcg gtggtttttt
     1441 tgtttgcaag cagcagatta cgcgcagaaa aaaaggatct caagaagatc ctttgatctt
     1501 ttctacgggg tctgacgctc agtggaacga aaactcacgt taagggattt tggtcatgag
     1561 attatcaaaa aggatcttca cctagatcct tttaaattaa aaatgaagtt ttaaatcaat
     1621 ctaaagtata tatgagtaaa cttggtctga cagttaccaa tgcttaatca gtgaggcacc
     1681 tatctcagcg atctgtctat ttcgttcatc catagttgcc tgactccccg tcgtgtagat
     1741 aactacgata cgggagggct taccatctgg ccccagtgct gcaatgatac cgcgtgaccc
     1801 acgctcaccg gctccagatt tatcagcaat aaaccagcca gccggaaggg ccgagcgcag
     1861 aagtggtcct gcaactttat ccgcctccat ccagtctatt aattgttgcc gggaagctag
     1921 agtaagtagt tcgccagtta atagtttgcg caacgttgtt gccattgcta caggcatcgt
     1981 ggtgtcacgc tcgtcgtttg gtatggcttc attcagctcc ggttcccaac gatcaaggcg
     2041 agttacatga tcccccatgt tgtgcaaaaa agcggttagc tccttcggtc ctccgatcgt
     2101 tgtcagaagt aagttggccg cagtgttatc actcatggtt atggcagcac tgcataattc
     2161 tcttactgtc atgccatccg taagatgctt ttctgtgact ggtgagtact caaccaagtc
     2221 attctgagaa tagtgtatgc ggcgaccgag ttgctcttgc ccggcgtcaa tacgggataa
     2281 taccgcgcca catagcagaa ctttaaaagt gctcatcatt ggaaaacgtt cttcggggcg
     2341 aaaactctca aggatcttac cgctgttgag atccagttcg atgtaaccca ctcgtgcacc
     2401 caactgatct tcagcatctt ttactttcac cagcgtttct gggtgagcaa aaacaggaag
     2461 gcaaaatgcc gcaaaaaagg gaataagggc gacacggaaa tgttgaatac tcatactctt
     2521 cctttttcaa tattattgaa gcatttatca gggttattgt ctcatgagcg gatacatatt
     2581 tgaatgtatt tagaaaaata aacaaatagg ggttccgcgc acatttcccc gaaaagtgcc
     2641 acctgacgtc taagaaacca ttattatcat gacattaacc tataaaaata ggcgtatcac
     2701 gaggc
//
