>Addgene plasmid #71539 | pGRB | addgene partial sequence | sequence record 137245 | Amp-F 5'-AAGCCCTCCCGTATCGTAGT-3'
AGGCAACTATGGATGAACGAAATAGACAGATCGCTGAGATAGGTGCCTCACTGATTAAGCATTGGTAACT
GTCAGACCAAGTTTACTCATATATACTTTAGATTGATTTAAAACTTCATTTTTAATTTAAAAGGATCTAG
GTGAAGATCCTTTTTGATAATCTCATGACCAAAATCCCTTAACGTGAGTTTTCGTTCCACTGAGCGTCAG
ACCCCGTAGAAAAGATCAAAGGATCTTCTTGAGATCCTTTTTTTCTGCGCGTAATCTGCTGCTTGCAAAC
AAAAAAACCACCGCTACCAGCGGTGGTTTGTTTGCCGGATCAAGAGCTACCAACTCTTTTTCCGAAGGTA
ACTGGCTTCAGCAGAGCGCAGATACCAAATACTGTTCTTCTAGTGTAGCCGTAGTTAGGCCACCACTTCA
AGAACTCTGTAGCACCGCCTACATACCTCGCTCTGCTAATCCTGTTACCAGTGGCTGCTGCCAGTGGCGA
TAAGTCGTGTCTTACCGGGTTGGACTCAAGACGATAGTTACCGGATAAGGCGCAGCGGTCGGGCTGAACG
GGGGGTTCGTGCACACAGCCCAGCTTGGAGCGAACGACCTACACCGAACTGAGATACCTACAGCGTGAGC
TATGAGAAAGCGCCACGCTTCCCGAAGGGAGAAAGGCGGACAGGTATCCGGTAAGCGGCAGGGTCGGAAC
AGGAGAGCGCACGAGGGAGCTTCCAGGGGGAAACGCCTGGTATCTTTATAGTCCTGTCGGGTTTCGCCAC
CTCTGACTTGAGCGTCGATTTTTGTGATGCTCGTCAGGGGGGCGGAGCCTATGGAAAAACGCCAGCAACG
CGGCCTTTTTACGGTTCCTGGCCTTTTGCTGGCCTTTTGCTCACATGTTCTTTCCTGCGTTATCCCCTGA
TTCTGTGGATAACCGTATTACCGCCTTTGAGTGAGCTGATACCGCTCGCCGCAGCCGAACGACCGAGCGC
AGCGAGTCAGTGAGCGAGGAAGGGTGCCACTTTTTCAAGTTGATAACGGACTAGCCTTATTTTAACTTGC
TATTTCTAGCTCTAAAA
