>Addgene plasmid #71539 | pGRB | addgene partial sequence | sequence record 137246 | AmpSeq-F 5'-ctcatgagcggatacatatttgaa-3'
AACAAATAGGGGTTCCGCGCACATTTCCCCGAAAAGTGCCACCTGACGTCTAAGAAACCATTATTATCAT
GACATTAACCTATAAAAATAGGCGTATCACGAGGCTTGACAGCTAGCTCAGTCCTAGGTATAATACTAGT
TTTTTCGGTGATGACGGTGAAAACCTCTGACACATGCAGCTCCCGGAGACGGTCACAGCTTGTCTGTAAG
CGGATGCCGGGAGCAGACAAGCCCGTCAGGGCGCGTCAGCGGGTGTTGGCGGGTGTCGGGGCTGGCTTAA
CTATGCGGCATCAGAGCAGATTGTACTGAGAGTGCACCATATGCGGTGTGAAATACCGCACAGATGCGTA
AGGAGAAAATACCGCATCAGGCGCCATTCGCCATTCAGGCTGCGCAACTGTTGGGAAGGGCGATCGGTGC
GGGCCTCTTCGCTATTACGCCAGCTGGCGAAAGGGGGATGTGCTGCAAGGCGATTAAGTTGGGTAACGCC
AGGGTTTTCCCAGTCACGACGTTGTAAAACGACGGCCAGTGCCAAGCTTGCATGCCTGCAGGTCGACTCT
AGAGGATCCCCGGGTACCGAGCTCGAATTCGTAATCATGTCATAGCTGTTTCCTGTGTGAAATTGTTATC
CGCTCACAATTCCACACAACATACGAGCCGGAAGCATAAAGTGTAAAGCCTGGGGTGCCTAATGAGTGAG
CTAACTCACATTAATTGCGTTGCGCTCACTGCCCGCTTTCCAGTCGGGAAACCTGTCAGTTTTAGAGCTA
GAAATAGCAAGTTAAAATAAGGCTAGTCCGTTATCAACTTGAAAAAGTGGCACCCTTCCTCGCTCACTGA
CTCGCTGCGCTCGGTCGTTCGGCTGCGGCGAGCGGTATCAGCTCACTCAAAGGCGGTAATACGGTTATCC
ACAGAATCAGGGGATAACGCAGGAAAGAACATGTGAGCAAAAGGCCAGCAAAAGGCCAGGAACCGTAAAA
A
